>Addgene plasmid #67617 | pCSF107mT-GATEWAY-3'-Myc tag | addgene full sequence | sequence record 314167 | Addgene NGS Result
GCCAATTCAATATGGCGTATATGGACTCATGCCAATTCAATATGGTGGATCTGGACCTGTGCCAATTCAA
TATGGCGTATATGGACTCGTGCCAATTCAATATGGTGGATCTGGACCCCAGCCAATTCAATATGGCGGAC
TTGGCACCATGCCAATTCAATATGGCGGACCTGGCACTGTGCCAACTGGGGAGGGGTCTACTTGGCACGG
TGCCAAGTTTGAGGAGGGGTCTTGGCCCTGTGCCAAGTCCGCCATATTGAATTGGCATGGTGCCAATAAT
GGCGGCCATATTGGCTATATGCCAGGATCAATATATAGGCAATATCCAATATGGCCCTATGCCAATATGG
CTATTGGCCAGGTTCAATACTATGTATTGGCCCTATGCCATATAGTATTCCATATATGGGTTTTCCTATT
GACGTAGATAGCCCCTCCCAATGGGCGGTCCCATATACCATATATGGGGCTTCCTAATACCGCCCATAGC
CACTCCCCCATTGACGTCAATGGTCTCTATATATGGTCTTTCCTATTGACGTCATATGGGCGGTCCTATT
GACGTATATGGCGCCTCCCCCATTGACGTCAATTACGGTAAATGGCCCGCCTGGCTCAATGCCCATTGAC
GTCAATAGGACCACCCACCATTGACGTCAATGGGATGGCTCATTGCCCATTCATATCCGTTCTCACGCCC
CCTATTGACGTCAATGACGGTAAATGGCCCACTTGGCAGTACATCAATATCTATTAATAGTAACTTGGCA
AGTACATTACTATTGGAAGTACGCCAGGGTACATTGGCAGTACTCCCATTGACGTCAATGGCGGTAAATG
GCCCGCGATGGCTGCCAAGTACATCCCCATTGACGTCAATGGGGAGGGGCAATGACGCAAATGGGCGTTC
CATTGACGTAAATGGGCGGTAGGCGTGCCTAATGGGAGGTCTATATAAGCAATGCTCGTTTAGGGAACCG
CCATTCTGCCTGGGGACGTCGGAGCAAGCTTGATTTAGGTGACACTATAGAATACAAGCTACTTGTTCTT
TTTGCAGGATCCATCGATTTCGAAGAATTCAGATCTCTTGGTACCACAAGTTTGTACAAAAAAGCTGAAC
GAGAAACGTAAAATGATATAAATATCAATATATTAAATTAGATTTTGCATAAAAAACAGACTACATAATA
CTGTAAAACACAACATATCCAGTCACTATGGCGGCCGCATTAGGCACCCCAGGCTTTACACTTTATGCTT
CCGGCTCGTATAATGTGTGGATTTTGAGTTAGGATCCGTCGAGATTTTCAGGAGCTAAGGAAGCTAAAAT
GGAGAAAAAAATCACTGGATATACCACCGTTGATATATCCCAATGGCATCGTAAAGAACATTTTGAGGCA
TTTCAGTCAGTTGCTCAATGTACCTATAACCAGACCGTTCAGCTGGATATTACGGCCTTTTTAAAGACCG
TAAAGAAAAATAAGCACAAGTTTTATCCGGCCTTTATTCACATTCTTGCCCGCCTGATGAATGCTCATCC
GGAATTCCGTATGGCAATGAAAGACGGTGAGCTGGTGATATGGGATAGTGTTCACCCTTGTTACACCGTT
TTCCATGAGCAAACTGAAACGTTTTCATCGCTCTGGAGTGAATACCACGACGATTTCCGGCAGTTTCTAC
ACATATATTCGCAAGATGTGGCGTGTTACGGTGAAAACCTGGCCTATTTCCCTAAAGGGTTTATTGAGAA
TATGTTTTTCGTCTCAGCCAATCCCTGGGTGAGTTTCACCAGTTTTGATTTAAACGTGGCCAATATGGAC
AACTTCTTCGCCCCCGTTTTCACCATGGGCAAATATTATACGCAAGGCGACAAGGTGCTGATGCCGCTGG
CGATTCAGGTTCATCATGCCGTTTGTGATGGCTTCCATGTCGGCAGAATGCTTAATGAATTACAACAGTA
CTGCGATGAGTGGCAGGGCGGGGCGTAAACGCGTGGATCCGGCTTACTAAAAGCCAGATAACAGTATGCG
TATTTGCGCGCTCGCGAACCGGTGTATACCCGAAGTATGTCAAAAAGAGGTATGCTATGAAGCAGCGTAT
TACAGTGACAGTTGACAGCGACAGCTATCAGTTGCTCAAGGCATATATGATGTCAATATCTCCGGTCTGG
TAAGCACAACCATGCAGAATGAAGCCCGTCGTCTGCGTGCCGAACGCTGGAAAGCGGAAAATCAGGAAGG
GATGGCTGAGGTCGCCCGGTTTATTGAAATGAACGGCTCTTTTGCTGACGAGAACAGGGGCTGGTGAAAT
GCAGTTTAAGGTTTACACCTATAAAAGAGAGAGCCGTTATCGTCTGTTTGTGGATGTACAGAGTGATATT
ATTGACACGCCCGGGCGACGGATGGTGATCCCCCTGGCCAGTGCACGTCTGCTGTCAGATAAAGTCTCCC
GTGAACTTTACCCGGTGGTGCATATCGGGGATGAAAGCTGGCGCATGATGACCACCGATATGGCCAGTGT
GCCGGTCTCCGTTATCGGGGAAGAAGTGGCTGATCTCAGCCACCGCGAAAATGACATCAAAAACGCCATT
AACCTGATGTTCTGGGGAATATAAATGTCAGGCTCCCTTATACACAGCCAGTCTGCAGGTCGACCATAGT
GACTGGATATGTTGTGTTTTACAGTATTATGTAGTCTGTTTTTTATGCAAAATCTAATTTAATATATTGA
TATTTATATCATTTTACGTTTCTCGTTCAGCTTTCTTGTACAAAGTGGTTGGTACCGCCACCGAACAAAA
ACTTATTTCTGAAGAAGATCTGTAGCTCGAGTCTAGAATCGAGCCTCTCGCCCTATAGTGAGTCGTATTA
CGTAGATCCAGACATGATAAGATACATTGATGAGTTTGGACAAACCACAACTAGAATGCAGTGAAAAAAA
TGCTTTATTTGTGAAATTTGTGATGCTATTGCTTTATTTGTAACCATTATAAGCTGCAATAAACAAGTTA
ACAACAACAATTGCATTCATTTTATGTTTCAGGTTCAGGGGGAGGTGTGGGAGGTTTTTTAATTCGCGGC
GCGCCGCGGTTCCATCTGTTTTCTTATCTGTTCTTTCATCTGTTCTTTTATCTGTTTGTTTGGTACCCAG
CTTTTGTTCCCTTTAGTGAGGGTTAATTGCGCGCTTGGCGTAATCATGGTCATAGCTGTTTCCTGTGTGA
AATTGTTATCCGCTCACAATTCCACACAACATACGAGCCGGGAGCATAAAGTGTAAAGCCTGGGGTGCCT
AATGAGTGAGCTAACTCACATTAATTGCGTTGCGCTCACTGCCCGCTTTCCAGTCGGGAAACCTGTCGTG
CCAGCTGCATTAATGAATCGGCCAACGCGCGGGGAGAGGCGGTTTGCGTATTGGGCGCTCTTCCGCTTCC
TCGCTCACTGACTCGCTGCGCTCGGTCGTTCGGCTGCGGCGAGCGGTATCAGCTCACTCAAAGGCGGTAA
TACGGTTATCCACAGAATCAGGGGATAACGCAGGAAAGAACATGTGAGCAAAAGGCCAGCAAAAGGCCAG
GAACCGTAAAAAGGCCGCGTTGCTGGCGTTTTTCCATAGGCTCCGCCCCCCTGACGAGCATCACAAAAAT
CGACGCTCAAGTCAGAGGTGGCGAAACCCGACAGGACTATAAAGATACCAGGCGTTTCCCCCTGGAAGCT
CCCTCGTGCGCTCTCCTGTTCCGACCCTGCCGCTTACCGGATACCTGTCCGCCTTTCTCCCTTCGGGAAG
CGTGGCGCTTTCTCATAGCTCACGCTGTAGGTATCTCAGTTCGGTGTAGGTCGTTCGCTCCAAGCTGGGC
TGTGTGCACGAACCCCCCGTTCAGCCCGACCGCTGCGCCTTATCCGGTAACTATCGTCTTGAGTCCAACC
CGGTAAGACACGACTTATCGCCACTGGCAGCAGCCACTGGTAACAGGATTAGCAGAGCGAGGTATGTAGG
CGGTGCTACAGAGTTCTTGAAGTGGTGGCCTAACTACGGCTACACTAGAAGAACAGTATTTGGTATCTGC
GCTCTGCTGAAGCCAGTTACCTTCGGAAAAAGAGTTGGTAGCTCTTGATCCGGCAAACAAACCACCGCTG
GTAGCGGTGGTTTTTTTGTTTGCAAGCAGCAGATTACGCGCAGAAAAAAAGGATCTCAAGAAGATCCTTT
GATCTTTTCTACGGGGTCTGACGCTCAGTGGAACGAAAACTCACGTTAAGGGATTTTGGTCATGAGATTA
TCAAAAAGGATCTTCACCTAGATCCTTTTAAATTAAAAATGAAGTTTTAAATCAATCTAAAGTATATATG
AGTAAACTTGGTCTGACAGTTACCAATGCTTAATCAGTGAGGCACCTATCTCAGCGATCTGTCTATTTCG
TTCATCCATAGTTGCCTGACTCCCCGTCGTGTAGATAACTACGATACGGGAGGGCTTACCATCTGGCCCC
AGTGCTGCAATGATACCGCGAGACCCACGCTCACCGGCTCCAGATTTATCAGCAATAAACCAGCCAGCCG
GAAGGGCCGAGCGCAGAAGTGGTCCTGCAACTTTATCCGCCTCCATCCAGTCTATTAATTGTTGCCGGGA
AGCTAGAGTAAGTAGTTCGCCAGTTAATAGTTTGCGCAACGTTGTTGCCATTGCTACAGGCATCGTGGTG
TCACGCTCGTCGTTTGGTATGGCTTCATTCAGCTCCGGTTCCCAACGATCAAGGCGAGTTACATGATCCC
CCATGTTGTGCAAAAAAGCGGTTAGCTCCTTCGGTCCTCCGATCGTTGTCAGAAGTAAGTTGGCCGCAGT
GTTATCACTCATGGTTATGGCAGCACTGCATAATTCTCTTACTGTCATGCCATCCGTAAGATGCTTTTCT
GTGACTGGTGAGTACTCAACCAAGTCATTCTGAGAATAGTGTATGCGGCGACCGAGTTGCTCTTGCCCGG
CGTCAATACGGGATAATACCGCGCCACATAGCAGAACTTTAAAAGTGCTCATCATTGGAAAACGTTCTTC
GGGGCGAAAACTCTCAAGGATCTTACCGCTGTTGAGATCCAGTTCGATGTAACCCACTCGTGCACCCAAC
TGATCTTCAGCATCTTTTACTTTCACCAGCGTTTCTGGGTGAGCAAAAACAGGAAGGCAAAATGCCGCAA
AAAAGGGAATAAGGGCGACACGGAAATGTTGAATACTCATACTCTTCCTTTTTCAATATTATTGAAGCAT
TTATCAGGGTTATTGTCTCATGAGCGGATACATATTTGAATGTATTTAGAAAAATAAACAAATAGGGGTT
CCGCGCACATTTCCCCGAAAAGTGCCACCTAAATTGTAAGCGTTAATATTTTGTTAAAATTCGCGTTAAA
TTTTTGTTAAATCAGCTCATTTTTTAACCAATAGGCCGAAATCGGCAAAATCCCTTATAAATCAAAAGAA
TAGACCGAGATAGGGT
[37 nt withheld, positions 5477-5513]
AAAGAACGTGGACTCCAACGTCAAAGG
[49 nt withheld, positions 5541-5589]
T
[91 nt withheld, positions 5591-5681]
G
[124 nt withheld, positions 5683-5806]
CCCATTCGCCATTCAGGCTGCGCAACTGTTGGGAAGGGCGATCGGTGCGGGCCTCTTCGCTATTACGCCA
GTCGATCGACC
Features (pLannotate 1.2.2; 21 found; start..end, strand, type, name):
      1..978     +  promoter       CMV IE94 promoter: enhancer/promoter region of simian cytomegalovirus major immediate early transcription unit IE94
   1013..1031    +  promoter       SP6 promoter: promoter for bacteriophage SP6 RNA polymerase
   1096..1220    +  protein_bind   attR1: mutant version of attR; recombination site for the Gateway® LR reaction LR Clonase™
   1245..1275    +  promoter       lac UV5 promoter: E. coli lac promoter with an "up" mutation
   1299..1328    +  promoter       cat promoter (fragment): promoter of the E. coli cat gene encoding chloramphenicol acetyltransferase
   1329..1988    +  CDS            CmR: chloramphenicol acetyltransferase; cat; confers resistance to chloramphenicol
   2146..2304    +  CDS            ccdA (fragment): CCDA_ECO57 - Also known as H, letA. Experimental evidence at protein level: Swiss-Prot protein existence level 1. Antitoxin component of a type II toxin-antitoxin (TA) system which inhibits the post-segregational killing (PSK) of plasmid-free cells, also referred to as a plasmid addiction system. Binds to and blocks the activity of CcdB; will also remove bound CcdB protein from the CcdB-GyrA complex by forming a CcdA-CcdB complex, a process termed rejuvenation. Functions as a transcriptional corepressor for the ccdAB operon, repression also requires CcdB (By similarity). From Escherichia coli
   2309..2611    +  CDS            ccdB: CCDB_ECOLI - Also known as G, letB, letD. Experimental evidence at protein level: Swiss-Prot protein existence level 1. Toxic component of a type II toxin-antitoxin (TA) system, functioning in plasmid maintainence. Responsible for the post- segregational killing (PSK) of plasmid-free cells, also referred to as a plasmid addiction system. Half-life of over 2 hours. Cell killing by CcdB is accompanied by filamentation, defects in chromosome and plasmid segregation, defects in cell division, formation of anucleate cells, decreased DNA synthesis and plasmid loss. Interferes with the activity of DN
   2655..2779    -  protein_bind   attR2: mutant version of attR; recombination site for the Gateway® LR reaction LR Clonase™
   2852..2870    -  promoter       T7 promoter: promoter for bacteriophage T7 RNA polymerase
   2875..3009    -  polyA_signal   SV40 poly(A) signal: SV40 polyadenylation signal
   3160..3178    -  promoter       T3 promoter: promoter for bacteriophage T3 RNA polymerase
   3223..3239    -  protein_bind   lac operator: The lac repressor binds to the lac operator to inhibit transcription in E. coli. This inhibition can be relieved by adding lactose or isopropyl-β-D-thiogalactopyranoside (IPTG). lac repressor encoded by lacI
   3247..3277    -  promoter       lac promoter: promoter for the E. coli lac operon
   3292..3313    -  protein_bind   CAP binding site: CAP binding activates transcription in the presence of cAMP. E. coli catabolite activator protein
   3326..3418    -  CDS            lacI (fragment): lac repressor; lacI; The lac repressor binds to the lac operator to inhibit transcription in E. coli. This inhibition can be relieved by adding lactose or isopropyl-β-D-thiogalactopyranoside (IPTG).
   3601..4189    -  rep_origin     ori: high-copy-number ColE1/pMB1/pBR322/pUC origin of replication
   4360..5220    -  CDS            AmpR: β-lactamase; bla; confers resistance to ampicillin, carbenicillin, and related antibiotics
   5221..5325    -  promoter       AmpR promoter: bla
   5378..5806    -  rep_origin     f1 ori (sequence partly withheld): f1 bacteriophage origin of replication; arrow indicates direction of (+) strand synthesis
   5811..5877    -  CDS            lacZα (fragment): LacZα fragment of β-galactosidase; lacZ fragment
