[The description below was written by a language model from this plasmid's Addgene catalogue record and pLannotate feature annotations shown in this document.]
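Description:
pCSF107mT-GATEWAY-3'-Myc tag is an empty Gateway destination vector derived from pCS2+ (via the modified backbone pCSf107mT). It is designed to place an open reading frame upstream of an in-frame C-terminal Myc epitope tag. It is intended for expression in mammalian cells and Xenopus, and for in vitro transcription or translation. The plasmid replicates in E. coli from a high-copy ColE1/pUC-type origin, carries an f1 origin for single-stranded DNA production, and has an ampicillin resistance gene on the backbone. Because the unrecombined Gateway cassette encodes the CcdB toxin, the empty vector is maintained in a ccdB-tolerant strain under combined chloramphenicol and ampicillin selection.

The expression unit begins with the simian CMV IE94 enhancer/promoter, followed directly by an SP6 promoter. The same insert can therefore be transcribed by cellular RNA polymerase II after transfection or DNA injection, or transcribed in vitro with SP6 polymerase to make synthetic mRNA, for example for embryo injection. Downstream lies the Gateway cassette, with attR1 and attR2 flanking a chloramphenicol acetyltransferase gene and ccdB (plus a ccdA fragment). An LR reaction with an entry clone swaps this cassette for the gene of interest, and loss of ccdB provides counterselection in standard strains. An SV40 polyadenylation signal follows the cassette, and reverse-oriented T7 and T3 promoters flank it; the T7 site serves as the 3' sequencing primer site. The Myc tag itself is not annotated in the feature table, although the catalogue entry describes it. The annotated sequence (5,887 nt) exceeds the listed backbone size, as expected once the Gateway cassette is included. The vector was deposited in connection with a Xenopus ORFeome resource, for which it allows bulk transfer of ORF clones into a tagged expression format.
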