Addgene plasmid #67617: pCSF107mT-GATEWAY-3'-Myc tag
Purpose: (Empty Backbone) A pCS2 based vector to generate a 3'-Myc tag using GATEWAY cloning technology
Depositing lab: Todd Stukenberg. Depositing organization: University of Virginia. Publication: The Xenopus ORFeome: A resource that enables functional genomics. Grant IM, Balcha D, Hao T, Shen Y, Trivedi P, Patrushev I, Fortriede JD, Karpinka JB, Liu L, Zorn AM, Stukenberg PT, Hill DE, Gilchrist MJ. Dev Biol. 2015 Dec 15;408(2):345-57. doi: 10.1016/j.ydbio.2015.09.004. Epub 2015 Sep 29. PubMed 26391338.
Backbone
  Vector backbone: PCS2+ was modified to generate pCSf107mT
  Backbone size (bp): 4181
  Modifications to backbone: inserted a PCR product that facilitates GATEWAY insertions behind an in frame 3' Myc tag
  Vector type: Mammalian Expression ; in vitro transcription or translation off of an SP6 promoter, Xenopus expression
  Promoter: CMV and SP6
  Tag / fusion protein: C-terminal Myc
Growth in bacteria
  Bacterial resistance: Chloramphenicol and Ampicillin, 25 & 100 μg/mL
  Growth temperature: 37°C
  Growth strain: ccdB Survival
  Copy number: High Copy
Gene/Insert
  Cloning method: Restriction Enzyme
  Sequencing primers: 5′ SP6; 3′ T7
Terms and licenses: Academic/Nonprofit Terms; Industry Terms: Not Available to Industry
How to cite: pCSF107mT-GATEWAY-3'-Myc tag was a gift from Todd Stukenberg (Addgene plasmid # 67617 ; http://n2t.net/addgene:67617 ; RRID:Addgene_67617)
